>Addgene plasmid #140885 | EGFP-Rab32b | addgene full sequence | sequence record 325139 | Addgene NGS Result
ATTCAATATGGCGGACTTGGCACCATGCCAATTCAATATGGCGGACCTGGCACTGTGCCAACTGGGGAGG
GGTCTACTTGGCACGGTGCCAAGTTTGAGGAGGGGTCTTGGCCCTGTGCCAAGTCCGCCATATTGAATTG
GCATGGTGCCAATAATGGCGGCCATATTGGCTATATGCCAGGATCAATATATAGGCAATATCCAATATGG
CCCTATGCCAATATGGCTATTGGCCAGGTTCAATACTATGTATTGGCCCTATGCCATATAGTATTCCATA
TATGGGTTTTCCTATTGACGTAGATAGCCCCTCCCAATGGGCGGTCCCATATACCATATATGGGGCTTCC
TAATACCGCCCATAGCCACTCCCCCATTGACGTCAATGGTCTCTATATATGGTCTTTCCTATTGACGTCA
TATGGGCGGTCCTATTGACGTATATGGCGCCTCCCCCATTGACGTCAATTACGGTAAATGGCCCGCCTGG
CTCAATGCCCATTGACGTCAATAGGACCACCCACCATTGACGTCAATGGGATGGCTCATTGCCCATTCAT
ATCCGTTCTCACGCCCCCTATTGACGTCAATGACGGTAAATGGCCCACTTGGCAGTACATCAATATCTAT
TAATAGTAACTTGGCAAGTACATTACTATTGGAAGTACGCCAGGGTACATTGGCAGTACTCCCATTGACG
TCAATGGCGGTAAATGGCCCGCGATGGCTGCCAAGTACATCCCCATTGACGTCAATGGGGAGGGGCAATG
ACGCAAATGGGCGTTCCATTGACGTAAATGGGCGGTAGGCGTGCCTAATGGGAGGTCTATATAAGCAATG
CTCGTTTAGGGAACCGCCATTCTGCCTGGGGACGTCGGAGCAAGCTTGATTTAGGTGACACTATAGAATA
CAAGCTACTTGTTCTTTTTGCAGGATCCCATCGATTCGAATTCAAGGATCAACAAGTTTGTACAAAAAAG
CAGGCTGCCACCATGGTGAGCAAGGGCGAGGAGCTGTTCACCGGGGTGGTGCCCATCCTGGTCGAGCTGG
ACGGCGACGTAAACGGCCACAAGTTCAGCGTGTCCGGCGAGGGCGAGGGCGATGCCACCTACGGCAAGCT
GACCCTGAAGTTCATCTGCACCACCGGCAAGCTGCCCGTGCCCTGGCCCACCCTCGTGACCACCCTGACC
TACGGCGTGCAGTGCTTCAGCCGCTACCCCGACCACATGAAGCAGCACGACTTCTTCAAGTCCGCCATGC
CCGAAGGCTACGTCCAGGAGCGCACCATCTTCTTCAAGGACGACGGCAACTACAAGACCCGCGCCGAGGT
GAAGTTCGAGGGCGACACCCTGGTGAACCGCATCGAGCTGAAGGGCATCGACTTCAAGGAGGACGGCAAC
ATCCTGGGGCACAAGCTGGAGTACAACTACAACAGCCACAACGTCTATATCATGGCCGACAAGCAGAAGA
ACGGCATCAAGGTGAACTTCAAGATCCGCCACAACATCGAGGACGGCAGCGTGCAGCTCGCCGACCACTA
CCAGCAGAACACCCCCATCGGCGACGGCCCCGTGCTGCTGCCCGACAACCACTACCTGAGCACCCAGTCC
GCCCTGAGCAAAGACCCCAACGAGAAGCGCGATCACATGGTCCTGCTGGAGTTCGTGACCGCCGCCGGGA
TCACTCTCGGCATGGACGAGCTGTACAAGCACCCAGCTTTCTTGTACAAAGTGGTGAGGAAAATGTCAGG
AGACTCAGAGTTAGGATGCACTGAACATTTATTTAAAGTTTTGGTGATTGGAGACCATAAAGTTGGGAAG
AGCAGCTTTGTTAAACTCTATGTGAGGAATCAGTTTTACGAGGAGTTGAAAACCAGTATAGGTGTGGATT
TTTCTATGAAGGTTATCGATTGGGACGCTCACACACGAGTGAGATTGCAGTTTTGGGATATAGCTGGTCA
AGAGCGTGTGCGAGGACTGAATCGTGTGTACTTCAGGGGACCCAGTGGTGCTTTTGTAGTATACGACCTG
ACAAGCGGCTCATCGCTGGATGGGGCTCTGAACTGGAAACGTGAACTCGATTGTCAAGTAATGTTGAAAA
ATGGCCATCCGATCCCTGCTGTTCTGCTGGCTAATAAATGTGATGAGACTAAAGTGAGCCGGAGGAACGC
ATCCCTTCTGGAGAAGCTCTGCCAGGAGAAGGGTTTTACTGGGTGCTTTCAGACTTCAGCAAAGGAGAAT
ATCAATGTGGATGAAGCTGCTAAATTTCTTGTGAAGCACATTCTCCAAATTAACGAAGAATCAATGAAAG
AAGAAGAGCAGAAGATTCACCTCAAACCACACACAAACACAAACTCGGTCTGCTGCTGACAACTTTATTA
TACATAGTTGCACTCGAGCCTCTAGAACTATAGTGAGTCGTATTACGTAGATCCAGACATGATAAGATAC
ATTGATGAGTTTGGACAAACCACAACTAGAATGCAGTGAAAAAAATGCTTTATTTGTGAAATTTGTGATG
CTATTGCTTTATTTGTAACCATTATAAGCTGCAATAAACAAGTTAACAACAACAATTGCATTCATTTTAT
GTTTCAGGTTCAGGGGGAGGTGTGGGAGGTTTTTTAATTCGCGGCCGCGGCGCCAATGCATTGGGCCCGG
TACCCAGCTTTTGTTCCCTTTAGTGAGGGTTAATTGCGCGCTTGGCGTAATCATGGTCATAGCTGTTTCC
TGTGTGAAATTGTTATCCGCTCACAATTCCACACAACATACGAGCCGGGAGCATAAAGTGTAAAGCCTGG
GGTGCCTAATGAGTGAGCTAACTCACATTAATTGCGTTGCGCTCACTGCCCGCTTTCCAGTCGGGAAACC
TGTCGTGCCAGCTGCATTAATGAATCGGCCAACGCGCGGGGAGAGGCGGTTTGCGTATTGGGCGCTCTTC
CGCTTCCTCGCTCACTGACTCGCTGCGCTCGGTCGTTCGGCTGCGGCGAGCGGTATCAGCTCACTCAAAG
GCGGTAATACGGTTATCCACAGAATCAGGGGATAACGCAGGAAAGAACATGTGAGCAAAAGGCCAGCAAA
AGGCCAGGAACCGTAAAAAGGCCGCGTTGCTGGCGTTTTTCCATAGGCTCCGCCCCCCTGACGAGCATCA
CAAAAATCGACGCTCAAGTCAGAGGTGGCGAAACCCGACAGGACTATAAAGATACCAGGCGTTTCCCCCT
GGAAGCTCCCTCGTGCGCTCTCCTGTTCCGACCCTGCCGCTTACCGGATACCTGTCCGCCTTTCTCCCTT
CGGGAAGCGTGGCGCTTTCTCATAGCTCACGCTGTAGGTATCTCAGTTCGGTGTAGGTCGTTCGCTCCAA
GCTGGGCTGTGTGCACGAACCCCCCGTTCAGCCCGACCGCTGCGCCTTATCCGGTAACTATCGTCTTGAG
TCCAACCCGGTAAGACACGACTTATCGCCACTGGCAGCAGCCACTGGTAACAGGATTAGCAGAGCGAGGT
ATGTAGGCGGTGCTACAGAGTTCTTGAAGTGGTGGCCTAACTACGGCTACACTAGAAGAACAGTATTTGG
TATCTGCGCTCTGCTGAAGCCAGTTACCTTCGGAAAAAGAGTTGGTAGCTCTTGATCCGGCAAACAAACC
ACCGCTGGTAGCGGTGGTTTTTTTGTTTGCAAGCAGCAGATTACGCGCAGAAAAAAAGGATCTCAAGAAG
ATCCTTTGATCTTTTCTACGGGGTCTGACGCTCAGTGGAACGAAAACTCACGTTAAGGGATTTTGGTCAT
GAGATTATCAAAAAGGATCTTCACCTAGATCCTTTTAAATTAAAAATGAAGTTTTAAATCAATCTAAAGT
ATATATGAGTAAACTTGGTCTGACAGTTACCAATGCTTAATCAGTGAGGCACCTATCTCAGCGATCTGTC
TATTTCGTTCATCCATAGTTGCCTGACTCCCCGTCGTGTAGATAACTACGATACGGGAGGGCTTACCATC
TGGCCCCAGTGCTGCAATGATACCGCGAGACCCACGCTCACCGGCTCCAGATTTATCAGCAATAAACCAG
CCAGCCGGAAGGGCCGAGCGCAGAAGTGGTCCTGCAACTTTATCCGCCTCCATCCAGTCTATTAATTGTT
GCCGGGAAGCTAGAGTAAGTAGTTCGCCAGTTAATAGTTTGCGCAACGTTGTTGCCATTGCTACAGGCAT
CGTGGTGTCACGCTCGTCGTTTGGTATGGCTTCATTCAGCTCCGGTTCCCAACGATCAAGGCGAGTTACA
TGATCCCCCATGTTGTGCAAAAAAGCGGTTAGCTCCTTCGGTCCTCCGATCGTTGTCAGAAGTAAGTTGG
CCGCAGTGTTATCACTCATGGTTATGGCAGCACTGCATAATTCTCTTACTGTCATGCCATCCGTAAGATG
CTTTTCTGTGACTGGTGAGTACTCAACCAAGTCATTCTGAGAATAGTGTATGCGGCGACCGAGTTGCTCT
TGCCCGGCGTCAATACGGGATAATACCGCGCCACATAGCAGAACTTTAAAAGTGCTCATCATTGGAAAAC
GTTCTTCGGGGCGAAAACTCTCAAGGATCTTACCGCTGTTGAGATCCAGTTCGATGTAACCCACTCGTGC
ACCCAACTGATCTTCAGCATCTTTTACTTTCACCAGCGTTTCTGGGTGAGCAAAAACAGGAAGGCAAAAT
GCCGCAAAAAAGGGAATAAGGGCGACACGGAAATGTTGAATACTCATACTCTTCCTTTTTCAATATTATT
GAAGCATTTATCAGGGTTATTGTCTCATGAGCGGATACATATTTGAATGTATTTAGAAAAATAAACAAAT
AGGGGTTCCGCGCACATTTCCCCGAAAAGTGCCACCTAAATTGTAAGCGTTAATATTTTGTTAAAATTCG
CGTTAAATTTTTGTTAAATCAGCTCATTTTTTAACCAATAGGCCGAAATCGGCAAAATCCCTTATAAATC
AAAAGAATAGACCGAGATAGGGT
[37 nt withheld, positions 4994-5030]
AAAGAACGTGGACTCCAACGTCAAAGG
[49 nt withheld, positions 5058-5106]
T
[91 nt withheld, positions 5108-5198]
G
[124 nt withheld, positions 5200-5323]
CCCATTCGCCATTCAGGCTGCGCAACTGTTGGGAAGGGCGATCGGTGCGGGCCTCTTCGCTATTACGCCA
GTCGACCGCCAATTCAATATGGCGTATATGGACTCATGCCAATTCAATATGGTGGATCTGGACCTGTGCC
AATTCAATATGGCGTATATGGACTCGTGCCAATTCAATATGGTGGATCTGGACCCCAGCCA
Features (pLannotate 1.2.2; 19 found; start..end, strand, type, name):
    889..907     +  promoter       SP6 promoter: promoter for bacteriophage SP6 RNA polymerase
    962..986     +  protein_bind   attB1: mutant version of attB; recombination site for the Gateway® BP reaction BP Clonase™
    993..1709    +  CDS            EGFP: EGFP is a basic (constitutively fluorescent) green fluorescent protein published in 1996, derived from Aequorea victoria. It is reported to be a rapidly-maturing weak dimer with moderate acid sensitivity.
   1711..1735    -  protein_bind   attB2: mutant version of attB; recombination site for the Gateway® BP reaction BP Clonase™
   1773..2366    +  CDS            RAB38 (fragment): RAB38_HUMAN - Experimental evidence at protein level: Swiss-Prot protein existence level 1. May be involved in melanosomal transport and docking. Involved in the proper sorting of TYRP1. Involved in peripheral melanosomal distribution of TYRP1 in melanocytes; the function, which probably is implicating vesicle-trafficking, includes cooperation with ANKRD27 and VAMP7 (By similarity). Plays a role in the maturation of phagosomes that engulf pathogens, such as S.aureus and M.tuberculosis (PubMed:21255211). Plays an important role in the control of melanin production and melanosome biogenesis (Pub
   2370..2390    -  protein_bind   attB3: mutant version of attB; core recombination site for the Gateway® BP reaction BP Clonase™
   2408..2425    -  promoter       T7 promoter (fragment): promoter for bacteriophage T7 RNA polymerase
   2430..2564    -  polyA_signal   SV40 poly(A) signal: SV40 polyadenylation signal
   2677..2695    -  promoter       T3 promoter: promoter for bacteriophage T3 RNA polymerase
   2740..2756    -  protein_bind   lac operator: The lac repressor binds to the lac operator to inhibit transcription in E. coli. This inhibition can be relieved by adding lactose or isopropyl-β-D-thiogalactopyranoside (IPTG). lac repressor encoded by lacI
   2764..2794    -  promoter       lac promoter: promoter for the E. coli lac operon
   2809..2830    -  protein_bind   CAP binding site: CAP binding activates transcription in the presence of cAMP. E. coli catabolite activator protein
   2843..2935    -  CDS            lacI (fragment): lac repressor; lacI; The lac repressor binds to the lac operator to inhibit transcription in E. coli. This inhibition can be relieved by adding lactose or isopropyl-β-D-thiogalactopyranoside (IPTG).
   3118..3706    -  rep_origin     ori: high-copy-number ColE1/pMB1/pBR322/pUC origin of replication
   3877..4737    -  CDS            AmpR: β-lactamase; bla; confers resistance to ampicillin, carbenicillin, and related antibiotics
   4738..4842    -  promoter       AmpR promoter: bla
   4895..5323    -  rep_origin     f1 ori (sequence partly withheld): f1 bacteriophage origin of replication; arrow indicates direction of (+) strand synthesis
   5328..5394    -  CDS            lacZα (fragment): LacZα fragment of β-galactosidase; lacZ fragment
   5401..854     +  promoter       CMV IE94 promoter (across the origin): enhancer/promoter region of simian cytomegalovirus major immediate early transcription unit IE94
