[The description below was written by a language model from this plasmid's Addgene catalogue record and pLannotate feature annotations shown in this document.]
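Description:
EGFP-Rab32b is a 5.5 kb mammalian expression plasmid built on the Gateway destination vector pCSDEST2, a pCS2-type backbone. It is maintained in E. coli through a high-copy ColE1/pUC-type origin and selected with ampicillin via the β-lactamase gene. An f1 phage origin is also present, along with remnants of lac regulatory and lacZα sequences carried over from the parental cloning vector.

The payload is zebrafish (Danio rerio) Rab32b fused at its N-terminus to EGFP. The feature table shows the architecture of a multisite Gateway assembly: attB1, the EGFP coding sequence, attB2, the Rab open reading frame, then attB3, so the fluorescent tag and the GTPase were recombined in as separate entry modules joined across the attB2 scar. The automated annotation labels the Rab segment as a fragment of human RAB38. This reflects homology between Rab38 and the closely related Rab32 family rather than a different insert, and the catalogue entry identifies the gene as zebrafish rab32b. Transcription is driven by the simian cytomegalovirus IE94 enhancer/promoter, which spans the numbering origin of the record, and is terminated by an SV40 polyadenylation signal. An SP6 promoter sits between the CMV promoter and the insert and could in principle support in vitro synthesis of sense RNA, while T7 (partial) and T3 promoters lie downstream in the opposite orientation.

The stated purpose is expression of GFP-tagged zebrafish Rab32b in mammalian cells, allowing the protein's localisation to be followed by fluorescence. It was deposited in connection with an in vivo cell biological screen examining T-tubule formation.
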