Addgene plasmid #140885: EGFP-Rab32b
Purpose: Expression of zebrafish GFP-tagged Rab32b in mammalian cells.
Depositing lab: Rob Parton. Depositing organization: University of Queensland, Institute for Molecular Bioscience. Publication: In vivo cell biological screening identifies an endocytic capture mechanism for T-tubule formation. Hall TE, Martel N, Ariotti N, Xiong Z, Lo HP, Ferguson C, Rae J, Lim YW, Parton RG. Nat Commun. 2020 Jul 24;11(1):3711. doi: 10.1038/s41467-020-17486-w. PubMed 32709891.
Backbone
  Vector backbone: pCSDEST2 (Addgene 22424)
  Vector type: Mammalian Expression
Growth in bacteria
  Bacterial resistance: Ampicillin, 100 μg/mL
  Growth temperature: 37°C
  Growth strain: DH5alpha
  Copy number: High Copy
Gene/Insert
  Gene/Insert name: Rab32b
  Species: D. rerio (zebrafish)
  Entrez Gene: rab32b
  Tag / fusion protein: EGFP (N terminal on insert)
Terms and licenses: Academic/Nonprofit Terms; Industry Terms: Not Available to Industry
How to cite: EGFP-Rab32b was a gift from Rob Parton (Addgene plasmid # 140885 ; http://n2t.net/addgene:140885 ; RRID:Addgene_140885)
